>Addgene plasmid #158634 | pSLIK 3xFLAG-MAVS hygro | addgene full sequence | sequence record 311686 | Addgene NGS Result
ATAGTGAATAGAGTTAGGCAGGGATATTCACCATTATCGTTTCAGACCCACCTCCCAACCCCGAGGGGAC
CCGACAGGCCCGAAGGAATAGAAGAAGAAGGTGGAGAGAGAGACAGAGACAGATCCATTCGATTAGTGAA
CGGATCGGCACTGCGTGCGCCAATTCTGCAGACAAATGGCAGTATTCATCCACAATTTTAAAAGAAAAGG
GGGGATTGGGGGGTACAGTGCAGGGGAAAGAATAGTAGACATAATAGCAACAGACATACAAACTAAAGAA
TTACAAAAACAAATTACAAAAATTCAAAATTTTCGGGTTTATTACAGGGACAGCAGAGATCCAGTTTGGT
TAATTCTAGACAGTTATCAACAAGTTTGTACAAAAAAGCAGGCTTTAAAGGAACCAATTCAGTCGACTGG
ATCCCGAGTTTACTCCCTATCAGTGATAGAGAACGTATGTCGAGTTTACTCCCTATCAGTGATAGAGAAC
GATGTCGAGTTTACTCCCTATCAGTGATAGAGAACGTATGTCGAGTTTACTCCCTATCAGTGATAGAGAA
CGTATGTCGAGTTTACTCCCTATCAGTGATAGAGAACGTATGTCGAGTTTATCCCTATCAGTGATAGAGA
ACGTATGTCGAGTTTACTCCCTATCAGTGATAGAGAACGTATGTCGAGGTAGGCGTGTACGGTGGGAGGC
CTATATAAGCAGAGCTCGTTTAGTGAACCGTCAGATCGCCACTAGATGGACTACAAAGACCATGACGGTG
ATTATAAAGATCATGACATCGATTACAAGGATGACGATGACAAGACTAGTATGCCGTTTGCTGAAGACAA
GACCTATAAGTATATCTGCCGCAATTTCAGCAATTTTTGCAATGTGGATGTTGTAGAGATTCTGCCTTAC
CTGCCCTGCCTCACAGCAAGAGACCAGGATCGACTGCGGGCCACCTGCACACTCTCAGGGAACCGGGACA
CCCTCTGGCATCTCTTCAATACCCTTCAGCGGCGGCCCGGCTGGGTGGAGTACTTCATTGCGGCACTGAG
GGGCTGTGAGCTAGTTGATCTCGCGGACGAAGTGGCCTCTGTCTACGAGAGCTACCAGCCTCGGACCTCG
GACCGTCCCCCAGACCCACTGGAGCCACCGTCACTTCCTGCTGAGAGGCCAGGGCCCCCCACACCTGCTG
CGGCCCACAGCATCCCCTACAACAGCTGCAGAGAGAAGGAGCCAAGTTACCCCATGCCTGTCCAGGAGAC
CCAGGCGCCAGAGTCCCCAGGAGAGAATTCAGAGCAAGCCCTGCAGACGCTCAGCCCCAGAGCCATCCCA
AGGAATCCAGATGGTGGCCCCCTGGAGTCCTCCTCTGACCTGGCAGCCCTCAGCCCTCTGACCTCCAGCG
GGCATCAGGAGAAGGACACAGAACTGGGCAGTACCCACACAGCAGGTGCGACCTCCAGCCTCACACCATC
CCGTGGGCCTGTGTCTCCATCTGTCTCCTTCCAGCCCCTGGCCCGTTCCACCCCCAGGGCAAGCCGCTTG
CCTGGACCCACAGGGTCAGTTGTATCTACTGGCACCTCCTTCTCCTCCTCATCCCCTGGCTTGGCCTCTG
CAGGGGCTGCAGAGGGTAAACAGGGTGCAGAGAGTGACCAGGCCGAGCCTATCATCTGCTCCAGTGGGGC
AGAGGCACCTGCCAACTCTCTGCCCTCCAAAGTGCCTACCACCTTGATGCCTGTGAACACAGTGGCCCTG
AAAGTGCCTGCCAACCCAGCATCTGTCAGCACAGTGCCCTCCAAGTTGCCAACTAGCTCAAAGCCCCCTG
GTGCAGTGCCTTCTAATGCGCTCACCAATCCAGCACCATCCAAATTGCCCATCAACTCAACCCGTGCTGG
CATGGTGCCATCCAAAGTGCCTACTAGCATGGTGCTCACCAAGGTGTCTGCCAGCACAGTCCCCACTGAC
GGGAGCAGCAGAAATGAGGAGACCCCAGCAGCTCCAACACCCGCCGGCGCCACTGGAGGCAGCTCAGCCT
GGCTAGACAGCAGCTTTGAGAATAGGGGCCTTGGGTCGGAGCTGAGTAAGCCTGGCGTGCTGGCATCCCA
GGTAGACAGCCCGTTCTCGGGCTGCTTCGAGGATCTTGCCATCAGTGCCAGCACCTCCTTGGGCATGGGG
CCCTGCCATGGCCCAGAGGAGAATGAGTATAAGTCCGAGGGCACCTTTGGGATCCACGTGGCTGAGAACC
CCAGCATCCAGCTCCTGGAGGGCAACCCTGGGCCACCTGCGGACCCGGATGGCGGCCCCAGGCCACAAGC
CGACCGGAAGTTCCAGGAGAGGGAGGTGCCATGCCACAGGCCCTCACCTGGGGCTCTGTGGCTCCAGGTG
GCTGTGACAGGGGTGCTGGTAGTCACACTCCTGGTGGTGCTGTACCGGCGGCGTCTGCACTAGCAATTGG
AAGACTAATGCGTTTTCGAGATATCTAGACCCAGCTTTCTTGTACAAAGTGGTTGATAACATCTCGAGCC
ATAAAGATGGTTAATTAACCCACCCAAGATCTGGCCTCCGCGCCGGGTTTTGGCGCCTCCCGCGGGCGCC
CCCCTCCTCACGGCGAGCGCTGCCACGTCAGACGAAGGGCGCAGCGAGCGTCCTGATCCTTCCGCCCGGA
CGCTCAGGACAGCGGCCCGCTGCTCATAAGACTCGGCCTTAGAACCCCAGTATCAGCAGAAGGACATTTT
AGGACGGGACTTGGGTGACTCTAGGGCACTGGTTTTCTTTCCAGAGAGCGGAACAGGCGAGGAAAAGTAG
TCCCTTCTCGGCGATTCTGCGGAGGGATCTCCGTGGGGCGGTGAACGCCGATGATTATATAAGGACGCGC
CGGGTGTGGCACAGCTAGTTCCGTCGCAGCCGGGATTTGGGTCGCGGTTCTTGTTTGTGGATCGCTGTGA
TCGTCACTTGGTGAGTAGCGGGCTGCTGGGCTGGCCGGGGCTTTCGTGGCCGCCGGGCCGCTCGGTGGGA
CGGAAGCGTGTGGAGAGACCGCCAAGGGCTGTAGTCTGGGTCCGCGAGCAAGGTTGCCCTGAACTGGGGG
TTGGGGGGAGCGCAGCAAAATGGCGGCTGTTCCCGAGTCTTGAATGGAAGACGCTTGTGAGGCGGGCTGT
GAGGTCGTTGAAACAAGGTGGGGGGCATGGTGGGCGGCAAGAACCCAAGGTCTTGAGGCCTTCGCTAATG
CGGGAAAGCTCTTATTCGGGTGAGATGGGCTGGGGCACCATCTGGGGACCCTGACGTGAAGTTTGTCACT
GACTGGAGAACTCGGTTTGTCGTCTGTTGCGGGGGCGGCAGTTATGGCGGTGCCGTTGGGCAGTGCACCC
GTACCTTTGGGAGCGCGCGCCCTCGTCGTGTCGTGACGTCACCCGTTCTGTTGGCTTATAATGCAGGGTG
GGGCCACCTGCCGGTAGGTGTGCGGTAGGCTTTTCTCCGTCGCAGGACGCAGGGTTCGGGCCTAGGGTAG
GCTCTCCTGAATCGACAGGCGCCGGACCTCTGGTGAGGGGAGGGATAAGTGAGGCGTCAGTTTCTTTGGT
CGGTTTTATGTACCTATCTTCTTAAGTAGCTGAAGCTCCGGTTTTGAACTATGCGCTCGGGGTTGGCGAG
TGTGTTTTGTGAAGTTTTTTAGGCACCTTTTGAAATGTAATCATTTGGGTCAATATGTAATTTTCAGTGT
TAGACTAGTAAATTGTCCGCTAAATTCTGGCCGTTTTTGGCTTTTTTGTTAGACGAAGCTTGGTACCGAG
CTCGGATCTCCACCCCGTACCGGTCCTGCAGGATTTAAATGGCGCGCCGCTAGCGCTACCGGACTCAGAT
CTCGAGCTCAAGCTTCGAATTCTGCAGTCGAATTCACCATGTCTAGACTGGACAAGAGCAAAGTCATAAA
CGGAGCTCTGGAATTACTCAATGGTGTCGGTATCGAAGGCCTGACGACAAGGAAACTCGCTCAAAAGCTG
GGAGTTGAGCAGCCTACCCTGTACTGGCACGTGAAGAACAAGCGGGCCCTGCTCGATGCCCTGCCAATCG
AGATGCTGGACAGGCATCATACCCACTTCTGCCCCCTGGAAGGCGAGTCATGGCAAGACTTTCTGCGGAA
CAACGCCAAGTCATACCGCTGTGCTCTCCTCTCACATCGCGACGGGGCTAAAGTGCATCTCGGCACCCGC
CCAACAGAGAAACAGTACGAAACCCTGGAAAATCAGCTCGCGTTCCTGTGTCAGCAAGGCTTCTCCCTGG
AGAACGCACTGTACGCTCTGTCCGCCGTGGGCCACTTTACACTGGGCTGCGTATTGGAGGAACAGGAGCA
TCAAGTAGCAAAAGAGGAAAGAGAGACACCTACCACCGATTCTATGCCCCCACTTCTGAGACAAGCAATT
GAGCTGTTCGACCGGCAGGGAGCCGAACCTGCCTTCCTTTTCGGCCTGGAACTAATCATATGTGGCCTGG
AGAAACAGCTAAAGTGCGAAAGCGGCGGGCCGACCGACGCCCTTGACGATTTTGACTTAGACATGCTCCC
AGCCGATGCCCTTGACGACTTTGACCTTGATATGCTGCCTGCTGACGCTCTTGACGATTTTGACCTTGAC
ATGCTCCCCGGGTAACTAAGTAAGGATCCGCGGCCGCACTAGAGGAATTCCGCCCCTCTCCCCCCCCCCC
CTCTCCCTCCCCCCCCCCTAACGTTACTGGCCGAAGCCGCTTGGAATAAGGCCGGTGTGCGTTTGTCTAT
ATGTTATTTTCCACCATATTGCCGTCTTTTGGCAATGTGAGGGCCCGGAAACCTGGCCCTGTCTTCTTGA
CGAGCATTCCTAGGGGTCTTTCCCCTCTCGCCAAAGGAATGCAAGGTCTGTTGAATGTCGTGAAGGAAGC
AGTTCCTCTGGAAGCTTCTTGAAGACAAACAACGTCTGTAGCGACCCTTTGCAGGCAGCGGAACCCCCCA
CCTGGCGACAGGTGCCTCTGCGGCCAAAAGCCACGTGTATAAGATACACCTGCAAAGGCGGCACAACCCC
AGTGCCACGTTGTGAGTTGGATAGTTGTGGAAAGAGTCAAATGGCTCTCCTCAAGCGTATTCAACAAGGG
GCTGAAGGATGCCCAGAAGGTACCCCATTGTATGGGATCTGATCTGGGGCCTCGGTGCACATGCTTTACA
TGTGTTTAGTCGAGGTTAAAAAAACGTCTAGGCCCCCCGAACCACGGGGACGTGGTTTTCCTTTGAAAAA
CACGATGATAAGCTTACCGGTACGCGTGATAGCTTGCCACAACCCGTACCAAAGATGGATAGATCCGGAA
AGCCTGAACTCACCGCGACGTCTGTCGAGAAGTTTCTGATCGAAAAGTTCGACAGCGTCTCCGACCTGAT
GCAGCTCTCGGAGGGCGAAGAATCTCGTGCTTTCAGCTTCGATGTAGGAGGGCGTGGATATGTCCTGCGG
GTAAATAGCTGCGCCGATGGTTTCTACAAAGATCGTTATGTTTATCGGCACTTTGCATCGGCCGCGCTCC
CGATTCCGGAAGTGCTTGACATTGGGGAATTCAGCGAGAGCCTGACCTATTGCATCTCCCGCCGTGCACA
GGGTGTCACGTTGCAAGACCTGCCTGAAACCGAACTGCCCGCTGTTCTGCAGCCGGTCGCGGAGGCCATG
GATGCGATCGCTGCGGCCGATCTTAGCCAGACGAGCGGGTTCGGCCCATTCGGACCGCAAGGAATCGGTC
AATACACTACATGGCGTGATTTCATATGCGCGATTGCTGATCCCCATGTGTATCACTGGCAAACTGTGAT
GGACGACACCGTCAGTGCGTCCGTCGCGCAGGCTCTCGATGAGCTGATGCTTTGGGCCGAGGACTGCCCC
GAAGTCCGGCACCTCGTGCACGCGGATTTCGGCTCCAACAATGTCCTGACGGACAATGGCCGCATAACAG
CGGTCATTGACTGGAGCGAGGCGATGTTCGGGGATTCCCAATACGAGGTCGCCAACATCTTCTTCTGGAG
GCCGTGGTTGGCTTGTATGGAGCAGCAGACGCGCTACTTCGAGCGGAGGCATCCGGAGCTTGCAGGATCG
CCGCGGCTCCGGGCGTATATGCTCCGCATTGGTCTTGACCAACTCTATCAGAGCTTGGTTGACGGCAATT
TCGATGATGCAGCTTGGGCGCAGGGTCGATGCGACGCAATCGTCCGATCCGGAGCCGGGACTGTCGGGCG
TACACAAATCGCCCGCAGAAGCGCGGCCGTCTGGACCGATGGCTGTGTAGAAGTACTCGCCGATAGTGGA
AACCGACGCCCCAGCACTCGTCCGAGGGCAAAGGAATAGAGTAGATGCCGACCGAACAAGAGCTGATTTC
GAGAACGCCTCAGCCAGCAACTCGCGCGAGCCTAGCAAGGCAAATGCGAGAGAACGGCCTTACGCTTGGT
GGCACAGTTCTCGTCCACAGTTCGCTAAGCTCGCTCGGCTGGGTCGCGGGAGGGCCGGTCGCAGTGATTC
AGGCCCTTCTGGATTGTGTTGGTCCCCAGGGCACGATTGTCATGCCCACGCACTCGGGTGATCTGACTGA
TCCCGCAGATTGGAGATCGCCGCCCGTGCCTGCCGATTGGGTGCAGATCTCTAGATCTGTACAAGTAAAG
CGGCCGCGACTCTAGATCATAATCAGCCATACCACATTTGTAGAGGTTTTACTTGCTTTAAAAAACCTCC
CACACCTCCCCCTGAACCTGAAACATAAAATGAATGCAATTGTTGTTGTTTAGTCCCTCCCAATTCGATA
TCAAGCTTATCGATAATCAACCTCTGGATTACAAAATTTGTGAAAGATTGACTGGTATTCTTAACTATGT
TGCTCCTTTTACGCTATGTGGATACGCTGCTTTAATGCCTTTGTATCATGCTATTGCTTCCCGTATGGCT
TTCATTTTCTCCTCCTTGTATAAATCCTGGTTGCTGTCTCTTTATGAGGAGTTGTGGCCCGTTGTCAGGC
AACGTGGCGTGGTGTGCACTGTGTTTGCTGACGCAACCCCCACTGGTTGGGGCATTGCCACCACCTGTCA
GCTCCTTTCCGGGACTTTCGCTTTCCCCCTCCCTATTGCCACGGCGGAACTCATCGCCGCCTGCCTTGCC
CGCTGCTGGACAGGGGCTCGGCTGTTGGGCACTGACAATTCCGTGGTGTTGTCGGGGAAATCATCGTCCT
TTCCTTGGCTGCTCGCCTGTGTTGCCACCTGGATTCTGCGCGGGACGTCCTTCTGCTACGTCCCTTCGGC
CCTCAATCCAGCGGACCTTCCTTCCCGCGGCCTGCTGCCGGCTCTGCGGCCTCTTCCGCGTCTTCGCCTT
CGCCCTCAGACGAGTCGGATCTCCCTTTGGGCCGCCTCCCCGCATCGATACCGTCGACCTCGATCGAGAC
CTAGAAAAACATGGAGCAATCACAAGTAGCAATACAGCAGCTACCAATGCTGATTGTGCCTGGCTAGAAG
CACAAGAGGAGGAGGAGGTGGGTTTTCCAGTCACACCTCAGGTACCTTTAAGACCAATGACTTACAAGGC
AGCTGTAGATCTTAGCCACTTTTTAAAAGAAAAGGGGGGACTGGAAGGGCTAATTCACTCCCAACGAAGA
CAAGATATCCTTGATCTGTGGATCTACCACACACAAGGCTACTTCCCTGATTGGCAGAACTACACACCAG
GGCCAGGGATCAGATATCCACTGACCTTTGGATGGTGCTACAAGCTAGTACCAGTTGAGCAAGAGAAGGT
AGAAGAAGCCAATGAAGGAGAGAACACCCGCTTGTTACACCCTGTGAGCCTGCATGGGATGGATGACCCG
GAGAGAGAAGTATTAGAGTGGAGGTTTGACAGCCGCCTAGCATTTCATCACATGGCCCGAGAGCTGCATC
CGGACTGTACTGGGTCTCTCTGGTTAGACCAGATCTGAGCCTGGGAGCTCTCTGGCTAACTAGGGAACCC
ACTGCTTAAGCCTCAATAAAGCTTGCCTTGAGTGCTTCAAGTAGTGTGTGCCCGTCTGTTGTGTGACTCT
GGTAACTAGAGATCCCTCAGACCCTTTTAGTCAGTGTGGAAAATCTCTAGCAGGGCCCGTTTAAACCCGC
TGATCAGCCTCGACTGTGCCTTCTAGTTGCCAGCCATCTGTTGTTTGCCCCTCCCCCGTGCCTTCCTTGA
CCCTGGAAGGTGCCACTCCCACTGTCCTTTCCTAATAAAATGAGGAAATTGCATCGCATTGTCTGAGTAG
GTGTCATTCTATTCTGGGGGGTGGGGTGGGGCAGGACAGCAAGGGGGAGGATTGGGAAGACAATAGCAGG
CATGCTGGGGATGCGGTGGGCTCTATGGCTTCTGAGGCGGAAAGAACCAGCTGGGGCTCTAGGGGGTATC
CCC
[124 nt withheld, positions 8404-8527]
C
[91 nt withheld, positions 8529-8619]
A
[49 nt withheld, positions 8621-8669]
CCTTTGACGTTGGAGTCCACGTTCTTT
[37 nt withheld, positions 8697-8733]
ACCCTATCTCGGTCTATTCTTTTGATTTATAAGGGATTTTGCCGATTTCGGCCTATTGGTTAAAAAATGA
GCTGATTTAACAAAAATTTAACGCGAATTAATTCTGTGGAATGTGTGTCAGTTAGGGTGTGGAAAGTCCC
CAGGCTCCCCAGCAGGCAGAAGTATGCAAAGCATGCATCTCAATTAGTCAGCAACCAGGTGTGGAAAGTC
CCCAGGCTCCCCAGCAGGCAGAAGTATGCAAAGCATGCATCTCAATTAGTCAGCAACCATAGTCCCGCCC
CTAACTCCGCCCATCCCGCCCCTAACTCCGCCCAGTTCCGCCCATTCTCCGCCCCATGGCTGACTAATTT
TTTTTATTTATGCAGAGGCCGAGGCCGCCTCTGCCTCTGAGCTATTCCAGAAGTAGTGAGGAGGCTTTTT
TGGAGGCCTAGGCTTTTGCAAAAAGCTCCCGGGAGCTTGTATATCCATTTTCGGATCTGATCAGCACGTG
TTGACAATTAATCATCGGCATAGTATATCGGCATAGTATAATACGACAAGGTGAGGAACTAAACCATGGC
CAAGTTGACCAGTGCCGTTCCGGTGCTCACCGCGCGCGACGTCGCCGGAGCGGTCGAGTTCTGGACCGAC
CGGCTCGGGTTCTCCCGGGACTTCGTGGAGGACGACTTCGCCGGTGTGGTCCGGGACGACGTGACCCTGT
TCATCAGCGCGGTCCAGGACCAGGTGGTGCCGGACAACACCCTGGCCTGGGTGTGGGTGCGCGGCCTGGA
CGAGCTGTACGCCGAGTGGTCGGAGGTCGTGTCCACGAACTTCCGGGACGCCTCCGGGCCGGCCATGACC
GAGATCGGCGAGCAGCCGTGGGGGCGGGAGTTCGCCCTGCGCGACCCGGCCGGCAACTGCGTGCACTTCG
TGGCCGAGGAGCAGGACTGACACGTGCTACGAGATTTCGATTCCACCGCCGCCTTCTATGAAAGGTTGGG
CTTCGGAATCGTTTTCCGGGACGCCGGCTGGATGATCCTCCAGCGCGGGGATCTCATGCTGGAGTTCTTC
GCCCACCCCAACTTGTTTATTGCAGCTTATAATGGTTACAAATAAAGCAATAGCATCACAAATTTCACAA
ATAAAGCATTTTTTTCACTGCATTCTAGTTGTGGTTTGTCCAAACTCATCAATGTATCTTATCATGTCTG
TATACCGTCGACCTCTAGCTAGAGCTTGGCGTAATCATGGTCATAGCTGTTTCCTGTGTGAAATTGTTAT
CCGCTCACAATTCCACACAACATACGAGCCGGAAGCATAAAGTGTAAAGCCTGGGGTGCCTAATGAGTGA
GCTAACTCACATTAATTGCGTTGCGCTCACTGCCCGCTTTCCAGTCGGGAAACCTGTCGTGCCAGCTGCA
TTAATGAATCGGCCAACGCGCGGGGAGAGGCGGTTTGCGTATTGGGCGCTCTTCCGCTTCCTCGCTCACT
GACTCGCTGCGCTCGGTCGTTCGGCTGCGGCGAGCGGTATCAGCTCACTCAAAGGCGGTAATACGGTTAT
CCACAGAATCAGGGGATAACGCAGGAAAGAACATGTGAGCAAAAGGCCAGCAAAAGGCCAGGAACCGTAA
AAAGGCCGCGTTGCTGGCGTTTTTCCATAGGCTCCGCCCCCCTGACGAGCATCACAAAAATCGACGCTCA
AGTCAGAGGTGGCGAAACCCGACAGGACTATAAAGATACCAGGCGTTTCCCCCTGGAAGCTCCCTCGTGC
GCTCTCCTGTTCCGACCCTGCCGCTTACCGGATACCTGTCCGCCTTTCTCCCTTCGGGAAGCGTGGCGCT
TTCTCATAGCTCACGCTGTAGGTATCTCAGTTCGGTGTAGGTCGTTCGCTCCAAGCTGGGCTGTGTGCAC
GAACCCCCCGTTCAGCCCGACCGCTGCGCCTTATCCGGTAACTATCGTCTTGAGTCCAACCCGGTAAGAC
ACGACTTATCGCCACTGGCAGCAGCCACTGGTAACAGGATTAGCAGAGCGAGGTATGTAGGCGGTGCTAC
AGAGTTCTTGAAGTGGTGGCCTAACTACGGCTACACTAGAAGAACAGTATTTGGTATCTGCGCTCTGCTG
AAGCCAGTTACCTTCGGAAAAAGAGTTGGTAGCTCTTGATCCGGCAAACAAACCACCGCTGGTAGCGGTG
GTTTTTTTGTTTGCAAGCAGCAGATTACGCGCAGAAAAAAAGGATCTCAAGAAGATCCTTTGATCTTTTC
TACGGGGTCTGACGCTCAGTGGAACGAAAACTCACGTTAAGGGATTTTGGTCATGAGATTATCAAAAAGG
ATCTTCACCTAGATCCTTTTAAATTAAAAATGAAGTTTTAAATCAATCTAAAGTATATATGAGTAAACTT
GGTCTGACAGTTACCAATGCTTAATCAGTGAGGCACCTATCTCAGCGATCTGTCTATTTCGTTCATCCAT
AGTTGCCTGACTCCCCGTCGTGTAGATAACTACGATACGGGAGGGCTTACCATCTGGCCCCAGTGCTGCA
ATGATACCGCGAGACCCACGCTCACCGGCTCCAGATTTATCAGCAATAAACCAGCCAGCCGGAAGGGCCG
AGCGCAGAAGTGGTCCTGCAACTTTATCCGCCTCCATCCAGTCTATTAATTGTTGCCGGGAAGCTAGAGT
AAGTAGTTCGCCAGTTAATAGTTTGCGCAACGTTGTTGCCATTGCTACAGGCATCGTGGTGTCACGCTCG
TCGTTTGGTATGGCTTCATTCAGCTCCGGTTCCCAACGATCAAGGCGAGTTACATGATCCCCCATGTTGT
GCAAAAAAGCGGTTAGCTCCTTCGGTCCTCCGATCGTTGTCAGAAGTAAGTTGGCCGCAGTGTTATCACT
CATGGTTATGGCAGCACTGCATAATTCTCTTACTGTCATGCCATCCGTAAGATGCTTTTCTGTGACTGGT
GAGTACTCAACCAAGTCATTCTGAGAATAGTGTATGCGGCGACCGAGTTGCTCTTGCCCGGCGTCAATAC
GGGATAATACCGCGCCACATAGCAGAACTTTAAAAGTGCTCATCATTGGAAAACGTTCTTCGGGGCGAAA
ACTCTCAAGGATCTTACCGCTGTTGAGATCCAGTTCGATGTAACCCACTCGTGCACCCAACTGATCTTCA
GCATCTTTTACTTTCACCAGCGTTTCTGGGTGAGCAAAAACAGGAAGGCAAAATGCCGCAAAAAAGGGAA
TAAGGGCGACACGGAAATGTTGAATACTCATACTCTTCCTTTTTCAATATTATTGAAGCATTTATCAGGG
TTATTGTCTCATGAGCGGATACATATTTGAATGTATTTAGAAAAATAAACAAATAGGGGTTCCGCGCACA
TTTCCCCGAAAAGTGCCACCTGACGTCGACGGATCGGGAGATCTCCCGATCCCCTATGGTGCACTCTCAG
TACAATCTGCTCTGATGCCGCATAGTTAAGCCAGTATCTGCTCCCTGCTTGTGTGTTGGAGGTCGCTGAG
TAGTGCGCGAGCAAAATTTAAGCTACAACAAGGCAAGGCTTGACCGACAATTGCATGAAGAATCTGCTTA
GGGTTAGGCGTTTTGCGCTGCTTCGCGATGTACGGGCCAGATATACGCGTTGACATTGATTATTGACTAG
TTATTAATAGTAATCAATTACGGGGTCATTAGTTCATAGCCCATATATGGAGTTCCGCGTTACATAACTT
ACGGTAAATGGCCCGCCTGGCTGACCGCCCAACGACCCCCGCCCATTGACGTCAATAATGACGTATGTTC
CCATAGTAACGCCAATAGGGACTTTCCATTGACGTCAATGGGTGGAGTATTTACGGTAAACTGCCCACTT
GGCAGTACATCAAGTGTATCATATGCCAAGTACGCCCCCTATTGACGTCAATGACGGTAAATGGCCCGCC
TGGCATTATGCCCAGTACATGACCTTATGGGACTTTCCTACTTGGCAGTACATCTACGTATTAGTCATCG
CTATTACCATGGTGATGCGGTTTTGGCAGTACATCAATGGGCGTGGATAGCGGTTTGACTCACGGGGATT
TCCAAGTCTCCACCCCATTGACGTCAATGGGAGTTTGTTTTGGCACCAAAATCAACGGGACTTTCCAAAA
TGTCGTAACAACTCCGCCCCATTGACGCAAATGGGCGGTAGGCGTGTACGGTGGGAGGTCTATATAAGCA
GCGCGTTTTGCCTGTACTGGGTCTCTCTGGTTAGACCAGATCTGAGCCTGGGAGCTCTCTGGCTAACTAG
GGAACCCACTGCTTAAGCCTCAATAAAGCTTGCCTTGAGTGCTTCAAGTAGTGTGTGCCCGTCTGTTGTG
TGACTCTGGTAACTAGAGATCCCTCAGACCCTTTTAGTCAGTGTGGAAAATCTCTAGCAGTGGCGCCCGA
ACAGGGACTTGAAAGCGAAAGGGAAACCAGAGGAGCTCTCTCGACGCAGGACTCGGCTTGCTGAAGCGCG
CACGGCAAGAGGCGAGGGGCGGCGACTGGTGAGTACGCCAAAAATTTTGACTAGCGGAGGCTAGAAGGAG
AGAGATGGGTGCGAGAGCGTCAGTATTAAGCGGGGGAGAATTAGATCGCGATGGGAAAAAATTCGGTTAA
GGCCAGGGGGAAAGAAAAAATATAAATTAAAACATATAGTATGGGCAAGCAGGGAGCTAGAACGATTCGC
AGTTAATCCTGGCCTGTTAGAAACATCAGAAGGCTGTAGACAAATACTGGGACAGCTACAACCATCCCTT
CAGACAGGATCAGAAGAACTTAGATCATTATATAATACAGTAGCAACCCTCTATTGTGTGCATCAAAGGA
TAGAGATAAAAGACACCAAGGAAGCTTTAGACAAGATAGAGGAAGAGCAAAACAAAAGTAAGACCACCGC
ACAGCAAGCGGCCGCTGATCTTCAGACCTGGAGGAGGAGATATGAGGGACAATTGGAGAAGTGAATTATA
TAAATATAAAGTAGTAAAAATTGAACCATTAGGAGTAGCACCCACCAAGGCAAAGAGAAGAGTGGTGCAG
AGAGAAAAAAGAGCAGTGGGAATAGGAGCTTTGTTCCTTGGGTTCTTGGGAGCAGCAGGAAGCACTATGG
GCGCAGCGTCAATGACGCTGACGGTACAGGCCAGACAATTATTGTCTGGTATAGTGCAGCAGCAGAACAA
TTTGCTGAGGGCTATTGAGGCGCAACAGCATCTGTTGCAACTCACAGTCTGGGGCATCAAGCAGCTCCAG
GCAAGAATCCTGGCTGTGGAAAGATACCTAAAGGATCAACAGCTCCTGGGGATTTGGGGTTGCTCTGGAA
AACTCATTTGCACCACTGCTGTGCCTTGGAATGCTAGTTGGAGTAATAAATCTCTGGAACAGATTTGGAA
TCACACGACCTGGATGGAGTGGGACAGAGAAATTAACAATTACACAAGCTTAATACACTCCTTAATTGAA
GAATCGCAAAACCAGCAAGAAAAGAATGAACAAGAATTATTGGAATTAGATAAATGGGCAAGTTTGTGGA
ATTGGTTTAACATAACAAATTGGCTGTGGTATATAAAATTATTCATAATGATAGTAGGAGGCTTGGTAGG
TTTAAGAATAGTTTTTGCTGTACTTTCT
Features (pLannotate 1.2.2; 42 found; start..end, strand, type, name):
     46..146     +  CDS            Rev (fragment): human immunodeficiency virus 1 (HIV-1) Rev protein; rev; enhances nuclear export of unspliced and incompletely spliced viral mRNAs
    196..313     +  misc_feature   cPPT/CTS: central polypurine tract and central termination sequence of HIV-1
    370..394     +  protein_bind   attB1: mutant version of attB; recombination site for the Gateway® BP reaction BP Clonase™
    426..740     +  promoter       tight TRE promoter: Tet-responsive promoter PTight, consisting of seven tet operator sequences followed by the minimal CMV promoter
    749..814     +  CDS            3xFLAG: three tandem FLAG® epitope tags, followed by an enterokinase cleavage site
    821..2440    +  CDS            MAVS: MAVS_HUMAN - Also known as IPS1, KIAA1271, VISA. Experimental evidence at protein level: Swiss-Prot protein existence level 1. Required for innate immune defense against viruses (PubMed:16125763, PubMed:16127453, PubMed:16153868, PubMed:16177806, PubMed:19631370, PubMed:20451243, PubMed:23087404, PubMed:20127681, PubMed:21170385). Acts downstream of DHX33, DDX58/RIG-I and IFIH1/MDA5, which detect intracellular dsRNA produced during viral replication, to coordinate pathways leading to the activation of NF-kappa-B, IRF3 and IRF7, and to the subsequent induction of antiviral cytokines such as IFN
   2479..2503    -  protein_bind   attB2: mutant version of attB; recombination site for the Gateway® BP reaction BP Clonase™
   2553..3764    +  promoter       UbC promoter: human ubiquitin C promoter
   3829..3881    +  misc_feature   MCS (fragment): multiple cloning site
   3889..4586    +  CDS            rtTA3 (fragment): reverse tetracycline transactivator 3 activates expression from Tet-responsive promoters in the presence of doxycycline
   4516..4626    +  CDS            VP48: 3 tandem repeats of the minimal activation domain of herpes simplex virus VP16 (Cheng et al., 2013)
   4799..5261    +  misc_feature   IRES: internal ribosome entry site (IRES) of the encephalomyocarditis virus (EMCV)
   5319..6339    +  CDS            HygR (fragment): aminoglycoside phosphotransferase from E. coli; aph(4)-Ia; confers resistance to hygromycin
   6357..6635    +  CDS            yokD (fragment): YOKD_BACSU - Experimental evidence at protein level: Swiss-Prot protein existence level 1. May contribute to antibiotic resistance. From Bacillus subtilis (strain 168).
   6665..6748    +  CDS            large T antigen (fragment): large T antigen from SV40 (simian virus 40)
   6782..6805    +  misc_feature   MCS (fragment): pBluescript multiple cloning site
   6805..7393    +  misc_feature   WPRE: woodchuck hepatitis virus posttranscriptional regulatory element
   7394..7413    +  misc_feature   MCS (fragment): pBluescript multiple cloning site
   7415..7915    +  CDS            nef (fragment): NEF_HV1LA - Experimental evidence at protein level: Swiss-Prot protein existence level 1. Extracellular Nef protein targets CD4(+) T-lymphocytes for apoptosis by interacting with CXCR4 surface receptors. From Human immunodeficiency virus type 1 group M subtype B (isolate Lai) (HIV-1).
   7922..8102    +  LTR            5' LTR (truncated): truncated 5' long terminal repeat (LTR) from HIV-1
   8134..8358    +  polyA_signal   bGH poly(A) signal: bovine growth hormone polyadenylation signal
   8362..8383    +  promoter       SV40 promoter (fragment): SV40 enhancer and early promoter
   8404..8832    +  rep_origin     f1 ori (sequence partly withheld): f1 bacteriophage origin of replication; arrow indicates direction of (+) strand synthesis
   8846..9175    +  promoter       SV40 promoter: SV40 enhancer and early promoter
   9223..9270    +  promoter       EM7 promoter: synthetic bacterial promoter&nbsp
   9289..9663    +  CDS            BleoR: antibiotic-binding protein; Sh ble from Streptoalloteichus hindustanus; confers resistance to bleomycin, phleomycin, and Zeocin™
   9673..9798    +  CDS            ble (fragment): BLE_KLEPN - Experimental evidence at protein level: Swiss-Prot protein existence level 1. Binding protein with a strong affinity to the bleomycin family of antibiotics. Binds to CL990; an antimitotic-antibiotic compound. From Klebsiella pneumoniae.
   9793..9914    +  polyA_signal   SV40 poly(A) signal: SV40 polyadenylation signal
   9985..10007   -  protein_bind   lac operator (fragment): The lac repressor binds to the lac operator to inhibit transcription in E. coli. This inhibition can be relieved by adding lactose or isopropyl-β-D-thiogalactopyranoside (IPTG). lac repressor encoded by lacI
  10011..10041   -  promoter       lac promoter: promoter for the E. coli lac operon
  10056..10077   -  protein_bind   CAP binding site: CAP binding activates transcription in the presence of cAMP. E. coli catabolite activator protein
  10090..10182   -  CDS            lacI (fragment): lac repressor; lacI; The lac repressor binds to the lac operator to inhibit transcription in E. coli. This inhibition can be relieved by adding lactose or isopropyl-β-D-thiogalactopyranoside (IPTG).
  10365..10953   -  rep_origin     ori: high-copy-number ColE1/pMB1/pBR322/pUC origin of replication
  11124..11984   -  CDS            AmpR: β-lactamase; bla; confers resistance to ampicillin, carbenicillin, and related antibiotics
  11985..12089   -  promoter       AmpR promoter: bla
  12148..12200   -  misc_feature   bom (fragment): basis of mobility region from pBR322
  12355..12734   +  enhancer       CMV enhancer: human cytomegalovirus immediate early enhancer
  12735..12934   +  promoter       CMV promoter: human cytomegalovirus (CMV) immediate early promoter
  12952..13132   +  LTR            5' LTR (truncated): truncated 5' long terminal repeat (LTR) from HIV-1
  13179..13304   +  misc_feature   HIV-1 Ψ: packaging signal of human immunodeficiency virus type 1
  13288..13651   +  CDS            HIV-1 gag (fragment): gag protein from human immunodeficiency virus 1; gag
  13797..14030   +  misc_feature   RRE: The Rev response element (RRE) of HIV-1 allows for Rev-dependent mRNA export from the nucleus to the cytoplasm.
