[The description below was written by a language model from this plasmid's Addgene catalogue record and pLannotate feature annotations shown in this document.]
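Description:
pSLIK 3xFLAG-MAVS hygro is a single-vector, doxycycline-inducible lentiviral expression plasmid built on the pSLIK hygro backbone, into which a tagged human MAVS cassette was introduced by Gateway recombination. The viral genome is driven by a CMV enhancer/promoter fused to a truncated HIV-1 5' LTR. It carries the Ψ packaging signal with a gag fragment, the RRE for Rev-dependent nuclear export, the cPPT/CTS, a WPRE to boost transcript expression, and a truncated 3' LTR followed by a bGH polyadenylation signal. This arrangement depends on packaging functions supplied in trans. In bacteria the plasmid replicates from a high-copy ColE1/pUC origin and is selected with ampicillin. An EM7/SV40-driven BleoR cassette outside the viral region allows the additional Zeocin selection that the depositor recommends, and an f1 origin is also present.

Between the attB1 and attB2 sites, a tight TRE promoter (seven tet operators upstream of a minimal CMV promoter) controls an N-terminal 3xFLAG tag fused to MAVS, the adaptor that relays RIG-I/MDA5 detection of viral dsRNA to NF-κB and IRF3/IRF7 activation and interferon induction. Downstream, a constitutive human UbC promoter expresses the rtTA3 reverse transactivator and, through an EMCV IRES, a hygromycin resistance gene. Transduced cells can therefore be selected with hygromycin, and they switch on 3xFLAG-MAVS only when doxycycline is added. The depositor notes three differences from the MAVS reference sequence (Q93E, Q198K and S409F). The construct is intended for making stable cell lines with inducible, epitope-detectable MAVS, and the associated publication concerns host-cell responses to coxsackievirus B3 infection.
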