Addgene plasmid #158634: pSLIK 3xFLAG-MAVS hygro
Purpose: Lentiviral expression vector for an inducible 3xFLAG-tagged MAVS construct
Depositing lab: Kevin Janes. Depositing organization: University of Virginia. Publication: Modeling the complete kinetics of coxsackievirus B3 reveals human determinants of host-cell feedback. Lopacinski AB, Sweatt AJ, Smolko CM, Gray-Gaillard E, Borgman CA, Shah M, Janes KA. Cell Syst. 2021 Apr 21;12(4):304-323.e13. doi: 10.1016/j.cels.2021.02.004. Epub 2021 Mar 18. PubMed 33740397.
Backbone
  Vector backbone: pSLIK hygro
  Backbone manufacturer: Addgene #25737
  Vector type: Lentiviral
  Selectable markers: Hygromycin
Growth in bacteria
  Bacterial resistance: Ampicillin, 100 μg/mL
  Growth temperature: 30°C
  Growth strain: NEB Stable
  Copy number: Unknown
Gene/Insert
  Gene/Insert name: MAVS (alt names: IPS-1; VISA)
  Species: H. sapiens (human)
  Entrez Gene: MAVS (a.k.a. CARDIF, IPS-1, IPS1, VISA)
  Tag / fusion protein: 3XFLAG (N terminal on insert)
  Cloning method: Gateway Cloning
Terms and licenses: Academic/Nonprofit Terms; Industry Terms: Not Available to Industry
Depositor comments: The plasmid differs from the MAVS reference sequence at 3 positions (Q93E, Q198K, and S409F). For pSLIK vectors, it is recommended to use zeocin in addition to ampicillin for bacterial selection.
How to cite: pSLIK 3xFLAG-MAVS hygro was a gift from Kevin Janes (Addgene plasmid # 158634 ; http://n2t.net/addgene:158634 ; RRID:Addgene_158634)
